>Addgene plasmid #205287 | pAAV_Cbh_DIO_hTyr | addgene full sequence | sequence record 412578 | Addgene NGS Result
CCTGCAGGCAGCTGCGCGCTCGCTCGCTCACTGAGGCCGCCCGGGCGTCGGGCGACCTTTGGTCGCCCGG
CCTCAGTGAGCGAGCGAGCGCGCAGAGAGGGAGTGGCCAACTCCATCACTAGGGGTTCCTGCGGCCGCAC
GCGTCGTTACATAACTTACGGTAAATGGCCCGCCTGGCTGACCGCCCAACGACCCCCGCCCATTGACGTC
AATAGTAACGCCAATAGGGACTTTCCATTGACGTCAATGGGTGGAGTATTTACGGTAAACTGCCCACTTG
GCAGTACATCAAGTGTATCATATGCCAAGTACGCCCCCTATTGACGTCAATGACGGTAAATGGCCCGCCT
GGCATTGTGCCCAGTACATGACCTTATGGGACTTTCCTACTTGGCAGTACATCTACGTATTAGTCATCGC
TATTACCATGGTCGAGGTGAGCCCCACGTTCTGCTTCACTCTCCCCATCTCCCCCCCCTCCCCACCCCCA
ATTTTGTATTTATTTATTTTTTAATTATTTTGTGCAGCGATGGGGGCGGGGCGAGGCGGAGAGGTGCGGC
GGCAGCCAATCAGAGCGGCGCGCTCCGAAAGTTTCCTTTTATGGCGAGGCGGCGGCGGCGGCGGCCCTAT
AAAAAGCGAAGCGCGCGGCGGGCGGGAGTCGCTGCGCGCTGCCTTCGCCCCGTGCCCCGCTCCGCCGCCG
CCTCGCGCCGCCCGCCCCGGCTCTGACTGACCGCGTTACTCCCACAGGTGAGCGGGCGGGACGGCCCTTC
TCCTCCGGGCTGTAATTAGCTGAGCAAGAGGTAAGGGTTTAAGGGATGGTTGGTTGGTGGGGTATTAATG
TTTAATTACCTGGAGCACCTGCCTGAAATCACTTTTTTTCAGGTTGGGGATCCTCTAGAGTCGACTCCGG
AATAACTTCGTATAGGATACTTTATACGAAGTTATGCAGAATGGTAGCTGGATTGTAGCTGCTATTAGCA
ATATGAAACCTCTTAATAACTTCGTATAGCATACATTATACGAAGTTATGGCGCGCCTTAAGCGTAATCT
GGAACATCGTATGGGTAAAACTCCCCGGACCCAGCTGCTAAATGGCTCTGATACAAGCTGTGGTAATCCT
CTTTCTCCATGAGGAGTGGCTGCTTTTCTTCAGGAAGCTGCTTTCTCTTGTGACGACACAGCAAGCTCAC
AAGCCCTGCCAGCAGGGCAGTGAGGACGGCCCCTACCATCGCCGCCCCAAGGAGCCATGACCAGATCCGA
CTCGCTTGTTCCAAATAGGACTTAATGTAGTCTTGAAAAGAGTCTGGGTCTGAATCTTGTAGATAGCTAT
AGTCATAGCCCAGATCTTTGGATGAAATAAAGAAATCACCATTTCTGTACAGTGGTATAAAAGGAACCAT
GTAGGATTCCCGGTTATGTCCAATGGGTGCATTGGCTTCTGGATAAACTTCTTGAAGAGGACGGTGCCTT
CGGAGCCACTGCTCAAAAATACTGTCAACAAATGCATGGTGAAGAAGGAAGATAGGATCGTTGGCAGATC
CCTGTACCTGGGACATTGTTCCATTCATATAGATGTGCAAGGCATTGTGCATGCTGCTTTGAGAGGCATC
CGCTATCCCAGTAAGTGGACTAGCAAATCCTTCCAGTGTATTTCTAAAGCTGAAATTGGCAGCTTTATCC
ATGGAACCAGATTCATATTGGGTCAAACTCAGGCAAAATTCTACATCAGCTGAAGAGGGGAGCCTTGGGG
TTCTGGATTTGTCATGGTTTCCAGGATTACGCCGTAAAGGTCCCTCGGGCGTTCCATTGCATAAAGACTG
ATGGCTGTTGTACTCCTCCAATCGGCTACAGACAATCTGCCAAGAGGAGAAGAATGATGCTGGGCTGAGT
AAGTTAGGATTTGTGGGGTGCTGACCTCCCATGTACTCATCTGTGCAAATGTCACACTTTTCTGCATCCC
GCCAGTCCCAATATGGAATAGTGAAGTTTTCATCTCCTGTCAGCTTCTGGATTTCTTGTTCCCACCGCAA
CAAGAAGAGTCTATGCCAAGGCAGAAAAGCTGGTGCTTCATGGGCAAAATCAATGTCTCTCCAGATTTCA
GATCCCCCAAGCAGTGCATCCATTGACACATAATAATGCATCCAGACAAAGAGGTCATAAATATTGATGT
CGTTAAACATGGGTGTTGATCCATTTTTCATTTGGCCATAGGTCCCTATGGGGATGACATAGTCTGAGCT
GATGGTATGCTTTGCTAAAGTGAGGTAGGCAAAAAATTTGTCCTTCTCTGGGGCACTCAAATCGAAGATG
TTTCTTCTCACCAAGAGTCGTCTCTCTGTGCAGTTTGGTCCCCAAAAGCCAAACTTGCAGTTTCCACAGT
TGAATCCCATGAAGTTGCCAGAGCACTGGCAGGTCCTATTATAAAAGACGGAAGGCCACGACTCCCGGTC
ATCCACCCCTGTGAAGGGAAATTGAGGCCCAAGTGGTGCATTGGACAGAAGGATATTCTGACAGGAACCT
CTGCCTGAAAGCTGGCCACAGGGACTCCTGTCCCCGCTCCACGGTGGACAGCATTCCTTCTCCATCAGGT
TCTTAGAGGAGACACAGGCTCTAGGGAAATGGCCAGCGGAGGTCTGGAAACTCCACAGCAGGCAGTACAA
AACAGCCAGGAGCATCAAGGTCTTAGGCTAGCATAACTTCGTATAAAGTATCCTATACGAAGTTATTTGC
CTTAACCCAGAAATTATCACTGTTATTCTTTAGAATGGTGCAAAGAATAACTTCGTATAATGTATGCTAT
ACGAAGTTATGAATTCCGCTCGAGATAATCAACCTCTGGATTACAAAATTTGTGAAAGATTGACTGGTAT
TCTTAACTATGTTGCTCCTTTTACGCTATGTGGATACGCTGCTTTAATGCCTTTGTATCATGCTATTGCT
TCCCGTATGGCTTTCATTTTCTCCTCCTTGTATAAATCCTGGTTAGTTCTTGCCACGGCGGAACTCATCG
CCGCCTGCCTTGCCCGCTGCTGGACAGGGGCTCGGCTGTTGGGCACTGACAATTCCGTGGTGTTTATTTG
TGAAATTTGTGATGCTATTGCTTTATTTGTAACCATCTAGCTTTATTTGTGAAATTTGTGATGCTATTGC
TTTATTTGTAACCATTATAAGCTGCAATAAACAAGTTAACAACAACAATTGCATTCATTTTATGTTTCAG
GTTCAGGGGGAGATGTGGGAGGTTTTTTAAAGCGGCCGCGGTAACCACGTGCGGACCGAGCGGCCGCAGG
AACCCCTAGTGATGGAGTTGGCCACTCCCTCTCTGCGCGCTCGCTCGCTCACTGAGGCCGGGCGACCAAA
GGTCGCCCGACGCCCGGGCTTTGCCCGGGCGGCCTCAGTGAGCGAGCGAGCGCGCAGCTGCCTGCAGGGG
CGCCTGATGCGGTATTTTCTCCTTACGCATCTGTGCGGTATTTCACACCGCATA
[95 nt withheld, positions 3485-3579]
T
[46 nt withheld, positions 3581-3626]
C
[141 nt withheld, positions 3628-3768]
CCTTTGACGTTGGAGTCCACGTTCTTT
[37 nt withheld, positions 3796-3832]
ACTCTATCTCGGGCTATTCTTTTGATTTATAAGGGATTTTGCCGATTTCGGTCTATTGGTTAAAAAATGA
GCTGATTTAACAAAAATTTAACGCGAATTTTAACAAAATATTAACGTTTACAATTTTATGGTGCACTCTC
AGTACAATCTGCTCTGATGCCGCATAGTTAAGCCAGCCCCGACACCCGCCAACACCCGCTGACGCGCCCT
GACGGGCTTGTCTGCTCCCGGCATCCGCTTACAGACAAGCTGTGACCGTCTCCGGGAGCTGCATGTGTCA
GAGGTTTTCACCGTCATCACCGAAACGCGCGAGACGAAAGGGCCTCGTGATACGCCTATTTTTATAGGTT
AATGTCATGATAATAATGGTTTCTTAGACGTCAGGTGGCACTTTTCGGGGAAATGTGCGCGGAACCCCTA
TTTGTTTATTTTTCTAAATACATTCAAATATGTATCCGCTCATGAGACAATAACCCTGATAAATGCTTCA
ATAATATTGAAAAAGGAAGAGTATGAGTATTCAACATTTCCGTGTCGCCCTTATTCCCTTTTTTGCGGCA
TTTTGCCTTCCTGTTTTTGCTCACCCAGAAACGCTGGTGAAAGTAAAAGATGCTGAAGATCAGTTGGGTG
CACGAGTGGGTTACATCGAACTGGATCTCAACAGCGGTAAGATCCTTGAGAGTTTTCGCCCCGAAGAACG
TTTTCCAATGATGAGCACTTTTAAAGTTCTGCTATGTGGCGCGGTATTATCCCGTATTGACGCCGGGCAA
GAGCAACTCGGTCGCCGCATACACTATTCTCAGAATGACTTGGTTGAGTACTCACCAGTCACAGAAAAGC
ATCTTACGGATGGCATGACAGTAAGAGAATTATGCAGTGCTGCCATAACCATGAGTGATAACACTGCGGC
CAACTTACTTCTGACAACGATCGGAGGACCGAAGGAGCTAACCGCTTTTTTGCACAACATGGGGGATCAT
GTAACTCGCCTTGATCGTTGGGAACCGGAGCTGAATGAAGCCATACCAAACGACGAGCGTGACACCACGA
TGCCTGTAGCAATGGCAACAACGTTGCGCAAACTATTAACTGGCGAACTACTTACTCTAGCTTCCCGGCA
ACAATTAATAGACTGGATGGAGGCGGATAAAGTTGCAGGACCACTTCTGCGCTCGGCCCTTCCGGCTGGC
TGGTTTATTGCTGATAAATCTGGAGCCGGTGAGCGTGGGTCTCGCGGTATCATTGCAGCACTGGGGCCAG
ATGGTAAGCCCTCCCGTATCGTAGTTATCTACACGACGGGGAGTCAGGCAACTATGGATGAACGAAATAG
ACAGATCGCTGAGATAGGTGCCTCACTGATTAAGCATTGGTAACTGTCAGACCAAGTTTACTCATATATA
CTTTAGATTGATTTAAAACTTCATTTTTAATTTAAAAGGATCTAGGTGAAGATCCTTTTTGATAATCTCA
TGACCAAAATCCCTTAACGTGAGTTTTCGTTCCACTGAGCGTCAGACCCCGTAGAAAAGATCAAAGGATC
TTCTTGAGATCCTTTTTTTCTGCGCGTAATCTGCTGCTTGCAAACAAAAAAACCACCGCTACCAGCGGTG
GTTTGTTTGCCGGATCAAGAGCTACCAACTCTTTTTCCGAAGGTAACTGGCTTCAGCAGAGCGCAGATAC
CAAATACTGTTCTTCTAGTGTAGCCGTAGTTAGGCCACCACTTCAAGAACTCTGTAGCACCGCCTACATA
CCTCGCTCTGCTAATCCTGTTACCAGTGGCTGCTGCCAGTGGCGATAAGTCGTGTCTTACCGGGTTGGAC
TCAAGACGATAGTTACCGGATAAGGCGCAGCGGTCGGGCTGAACGGGGGGTTCGTGCACACAGCCCAGCT
TGGAGCGAACGACCTACACCGAACTGAGATACCTACAGCGTGAGCTATGAGAAAGCGCCACGCTTCCCGA
AGGGAGAAAGGCGGACAGGTATCCGGTAAGCGGCAGGGTCGGAACAGGAGAGCGCACGAGGGAGCTTCCA
GGGGGAAACGCCTGGTATCTTTATAGTCCTGTCGGGTTTCGCCACCTCTGACTTGAGCGTCGATTTTTGT
GATGCTCGTCAGGGGGGCGGAGCCTATGGAAAAACGCCAGCAACGCGGCCTTTTTACGGTTCCTGGCCTT
TTGCTGGCCTTTTGCTCACATGT
Features (pLannotate 1.2.2; 27 found; start..end, strand, type, name):
     12..39      +  repeat_region  AAV2 ITR (fragment): inverted terminal repeat of adeno-associated virus serotype 2 inverted
     68..95      +  repeat_region  AAV2 ITR (fragment): inverted terminal repeat of adeno-associated virus serotype 2 inverted
    145..430     +  enhancer       CMV enhancer: human cytomegalovirus immediate early enhancer; contains an 18-bp deletion relative to the standard CMV enhancer
    432..541     +  promoter       chicken β-actin promoter (fragment): contains a 21-bp deletion relative to the standard chicken β-actin promoter
    533..654     +  promoter       chicken β-actin promoter (fragment): contains a 21-bp deletion relative to the standard chicken β-actin promoter
    655..882     +  intron         hybrid intron: hybrid between chicken β-actin (CBA) and minute virus of mice (MMV) introns (Gray et al., 2011)
    886..905     +  misc_feature   MCS (fragment): pUC18/19 multiple cloning site
    912..945     +  protein_bind   lox2272: Cre-mediated recombination occurs in the 8-bp core sequence (GGATACTT). lox2272 sites are compatible with each other, but incompatible with loxP or loxN sites (Lee and Saito, 1988). Cre recombinase
    946..995     -  intron         β-globin intron (fragment): internally truncated intron from human β-globin
    996..1029    +  protein_bind   loxP: Cre-mediated recombination occurs in the 8-bp core sequence (GCATACAT). Cre recombinase
   1039..1067    -  CDS            3xHA (fragment): three tandem HA epitope tags
   1089..2675    -  CDS            TYR: TYRO_HUMAN - Experimental evidence at protein level: Swiss-Prot protein existence level 1. This is a copper-containing oxidase that functions in the formation of pigments such as melanins and other polyphenolic compounds (By similarity). Catalyzes the initial and rate limiting step in the cascade of reactions leading to melanin production from tyrosine (By similarity). In addition to hydroxylating tyrosine to DOPA (3,4- dihydroxyphenylalanine), also catalyzes the oxidation of DOPA to DOPA- quinone, and possibly the oxidation of DHI (5,6-dihydroxyindole) to indole-5,6 quinone (By similarity). F
   2693..2726    -  protein_bind   lox2272: Cre-mediated recombination occurs in the 8-bp core sequence (GGATACTT). lox2272 sites are compatible with each other, but incompatible with loxP or loxN sites (Lee and Saito, 1988). Cre recombinase
   2727..2776    -  intron         β-globin intron (fragment): internally truncated intron from human β-globin
   2777..2810    -  protein_bind   loxP: Cre-mediated recombination occurs in the 8-bp core sequence (GCATACAT). Cre recombinase
   2827..2984    +  misc_feature   WPRE (fragment): woodchuck hepatitis virus posttranscriptional regulatory element
   2990..3074    +  misc_feature   WPRE (fragment): woodchuck hepatitis virus posttranscriptional regulatory element
   3073..3116    -  polyA_signal   SV40 poly(A) signal (fragment): SV40 polyadenylation signal
   3120..3187    -  polyA_signal   SV40 poly(A) signal (fragment): SV40 polyadenylation signal
   3288..3428    +  repeat_region  AAV2 ITR: inverted terminal repeat of adeno-associated virus serotype 2 inverted
   3433..3484    -  misc_feature   bom (fragment): basis of mobility region from pBR322
   3503..3958    +  rep_origin     f1 ori (sequence partly withheld): f1 bacteriophage origin of replication; arrow indicates direction of (+) strand synthesis
   3959..4008    -  misc_feature   bom (fragment): basis of mobility region from pBR322
   4110..4145    -  CDS            rop (fragment): Rop protein, which maintains plasmids at low copy number; rop
   4240..4344    +  promoter       AmpR promoter: bla
   4345..5205    +  CDS            AmpR: β-lactamase; bla; confers resistance to ampicillin, carbenicillin, and related antibiotics
   5376..5964    +  rep_origin     ori: high-copy-number ColE1/pMB1/pBR322/pUC origin of replication
