[The description below was written by a language model from this plasmid's Addgene catalogue record and pLannotate feature annotations shown in this document.]
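Description:
pAAV_Cbh_DIO_hTyr is an adeno-associated virus transfer plasmid (about 6 kb) designed for Cre-dependent expression of human tyrosinase in neurons. It is maintained in bacteria through a high-copy ColE1/pUC-type origin and selected with ampicillin via the β-lactamase gene; an f1 phage origin is also present in the backbone. The expression cassette lies between AAV2 inverted terminal repeats, which direct replication and packaging of the intervening DNA into AAV particles. The 3' ITR is annotated in full, while only short fragments of the 5' ITR were detected in the sequencing result.

Transcription is driven by the compact CBh hybrid promoter, made up of the CMV immediate-early enhancer, the chicken β-actin promoter and a hybrid chicken β-actin/minute virus of mice intron. Downstream, the human TYR coding sequence sits in the antisense orientation, flanked by oppositely oriented pairs of lox2272 and loxP sites in the standard DIO (double-floxed inverted open reading frame) arrangement. Without Cre, no sense transcript is produced. In Cre-expressing cells, recombination at one lox pair inverts the cassette, and excision at the other pair locks it in the sense orientation, permitting expression. A fragment matching an HA epitope tag is annotated at the C-terminal end of the open reading frame, suggesting a tagged protein, although the catalogue entry does not mention a tag. Partial WPRE elements and an SV40 polyadenylation signal follow the cassette to enhance transcript stability and processing.

Tyrosinase catalyses the rate-limiting steps of melanin synthesis, and the stated purpose is to induce neuromelanin-like pigment accumulation in catecholaminergic neurons, with cell-type restriction presumably provided by a Cre driver.
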