Addgene plasmid #205287: pAAV_Cbh_DIO_hTyr
Purpose: Induces NM-like pigment accumulation in catecholaminergic neurons
Depositing lab: Matthias Prigge. Depositing organization: Leibniz-Institut fuer Neurobiologie (LIN).
Backbone
  Vector backbone: AAV
  Vector type: AAV
Growth in bacteria
  Bacterial resistance: Ampicillin, 100 μg/mL
  Growth temperature: 37°C
  Growth strain: NEB Stable
  Copy number: High Copy
Gene/Insert
  Gene/Insert name: hTyrosinase
  Species: H. sapiens (human)
  Cloning method: Gibson Cloning
Terms and licenses: Academic/Nonprofit Terms; Industry Terms: Not Available to Industry
How to cite: pAAV_Cbh_DIO_hTyr was a gift from Matthias Prigge (Addgene plasmid # 205287 ; http://n2t.net/addgene:205287 ; RRID:Addgene_205287)
